Addgene plasmid #20103: pEF 3-G6HTnos-2
Depositing lab: Antonio Richart. Depositing organization: Instituto de Biologia Molecular y Celular de Plantas.
Backbone
  Vector backbone: pDONR221-P3-P2
  Backbone size w/o insert (bp): 4774
  Vector type: Synthetic Biology ; plant Gateway vector
Growth in bacteria
  Bacterial resistance: Kanamycin, 50 μg/mL
  Growth temperature: 37°C
  Growth strain: DH5alpha
  Copy number: High Copy
Gene/Insert
  Gene/Insert name: GFP-6H-Tnos
  Insert size (bp): 1052
  Cloning method: Gateway Cloning
  Sequencing primers: 5′ N/A
Terms and licenses: Academic/Nonprofit Terms; Industry Terms: Not Available to Industry
Depositor comments: Depositing scientist is aware of discrepancies between Addgene's sequence and their own. They have confirmed the differences and tested the plasmids--they are completely functional.
How to cite: pEF 3-G6HTnos-2 was a gift from Antonio Richart (Addgene plasmid # 20103 ; http://n2t.net/addgene:20103 ; RRID:Addgene_20103)
