[The description below was written by a language model from this plasmid's Addgene catalogue record.]
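Description:
pEF 3-G6HTnos-2 is a Gateway entry clone built on the pDONR221-P3-P2 donor backbone and catalogued as a synthetic biology, plant Gateway vector. It is maintained in standard E. coli cloning strains as a high-copy plasmid under kanamycin selection. The record gives a backbone size of about 4.8 kb without insert. As a product of Gateway recombination into a P3-P2 donor, the insert would be expected to sit between attL3- and attL2-type sites, although no feature table is provided to confirm the exact site configuration.

The roughly 1.05 kb insert, GFP-6H-Tnos, combines a green fluorescent protein coding sequence, a six-histidine tag and the nopaline synthase (nos) terminator, a polyadenylation and transcription termination signal widely used in plant expression cassettes. No promoter is listed for the insert, which fits its role as a terminal module. In a MultiSite Gateway assembly, an element occupying the position 3 to position 2 slot is recombined with other entry clones, typically carrying a promoter and a gene of interest, into a destination vector. The assembled cassette would then encode a C-terminal GFP-His fusion ending in the nos terminator. Such a fusion permits fluorescence-based localisation or expression monitoring and affinity purification or detection via the histidine tag, though the record does not describe specific applications.

The depositor acknowledges discrepancies between the repository's sequence and their own reference sequence. They report that the differences have been confirmed and that the plasmid is fully functional.
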