>Addgene plasmid #20103 | pEF 3-G6HTnos-2 | depositor partial sequence | sequence record 9473 | Author sequence
CAACAGGATCGAGCTTAAGGGAATCGATTTCAAGGAGGACGGAAACATCCTCGGCCACAAGTTGGAATAC
AACTACAACTCCCACAACGTATACATCATGGCCGACAAGCAAAAGAACGGCATCAAAGCCAACTTCAAGA
CCCGCCACAACATCGAAGACGGCGGCGTGCAACTCGCTGATCATTATCAACAAAATACTCCAATTGGCGA
TGGCCCTGTCCTTTTACCAGACAACCATTACCTGTCCACACAATCTGCCCTTTCGAAAGATCCCAACGAA
AAGAGAGACCACATGGTCCTTCTTGAGTTTGTAACAGCTGCTGGGATTACACATGGCATGGTAGAACTAT
ACAAACACCACCACCACCACCACTAAGAACTCGAATTTCCCCGATCGTTCAAACATTTGGCAATAAAGTT
TCTTAAGATTGAATCCTGTTGCCGGTCTTGCGATGATTATCATATAATTTCTGTTGAATTACGTTAAGCA
TGTAATAATTAACATGTAATGCATGACGTTATTTATGAGATGGGTTTTTATGATTAGAGTCCCGCAATTA
TACATTTAATACGCGATAGAAAACAAAATATAGCGCGCAAACTAGGATAAATTATCGCGCGCGGTGTCAT
CTATGTTACTGATACCCAGCTTTCTTGTACAAAGTTGGCATTATAAGAAAGCATTGCTTATCAATTTGTT
GCAACGAACAGGTCACTATCAGTCAAAATAAAATCATTATTTGCCATCCAGCTGCAGGGC
