>Addgene plasmid #20103 | pEF 3-G6HTnos-2 | addgene partial sequence | sequence record 25859 | 20103 with T7
GCGCGCGCTGGAGGCAATAATGATTTTATTTTGACTGATAGTGACCTGTTCGTTGCAACAAATTGATAAG
CAATGCTTTCTTATAATGCCAACTTTGTACAAGAAAGCTGGGTATCAGTAACATAGATGACACCGCGCGC
GATAATTTATCCTAGTTTGCGCGCTATATTTTGTTTTCTATCGCGTATTAAATGTATAATTGCGGGACTC
TAATCATAAAAACCCATCTCATAAATAACGTCATGCATTACATGTTAATTATTACATGCTTAACGTAATT
CAACAGAAATTATATGATAATCATCGCAAGACCGGCAACAGGATTCAATCTTAAGAAACTTTATTGCCAA
ATGTTTGAACGATCGGGGAAATTCGAGTTCTTAGTGGTGGTGGTGGTGGTGTTTGTATAGTTCTACCATG
CCATGTGTAATCCCAGCAGCTGTTACAAACTCAAGAAGGACCATGTGGTCTCTCTTTTCGTTGGGATCTT
TCGAAAGGGCAGATTGTGTGGACAGGTAATGGTTGTCTGGTAAAAGGACAGGGCCATCGCCAATTGGAGT
ATTTTGTTGATAATGATCAGCGAGTTGCACGCCGCCGTCTTCGATGTTGTGGCGGGTCTTGAAGTTGGCT
TTGATGCCGTTCTTTTGCTTGTCGGCCCATGATGTATACGTTGTGGGAGTTGTAGTTGTATTCCAACTTG
TGGCCGAGGATGTTTCCGTCCTCCTTGAAATCGATTCCCTTAAGCTCGATCCTGGTG
